Addgene plasmid #232504: pBEL2745
Purpose: Expression plasmid of of LetA(W162B) with LetB
Depositing lab: Gira Bhabha & Damian Ekiert. Depositing organization: Johns Hopkins University and School of Medicine. Publication: LetA defines a structurally distinct transporter family. Santarossa CC, Li Y, Yousef S, Hasdemir HS, Rodriguez CC, Haase MAB, Baek M, Coudray N, Pavek JG, Focke KN, Silverberg AL, Bautista C, Yeh JT, Marty MT, Baker D, Tajkhorshid E, Ekiert DC, Bhabha G. Nature. 2026 Jan 21. doi: 10.1038/s41586-025-09990-0. PubMed 41565823.
Backbone
  Vector backbone: pBAD
  Vector type: Bacterial Expression
Growth in bacteria
  Bacterial resistance: Ampicillin, 100 μg/mL
  Growth temperature: 37°C
  Growth strain: DH5alpha
  Copy number: High Copy
Gene/Insert
  Gene/Insert name: YebST (alt name: LetAB)
  Species: E. coli
  Mutation: LetA W162Amber
  Entrez Gene: letA (a.k.a. b1833, ECK1832, yebS); letB (a.k.a. b1834, ECK1833, yebT)
  Promoter: araBAD
  Tag / fusion protein: 6xHis2xQH-TEV (N terminal on insert)
  Cloning method: Gibson Cloning
Terms and licenses: Academic/Nonprofit Terms; Industry Terms: Not Available to Industry
Depositor comments: Please visit https://doi.org/10.1101/2025.03.21.644421 for bioRxiv preprint.
How to cite: pBEL2745 was a gift from Gira Bhabha & Damian Ekiert (Addgene plasmid # 232504 ; http://n2t.net/addgene:232504 ; RRID:Addgene_232504)
