[The description below was written by a language model from this plasmid's Addgene catalogue record and pLannotate feature annotations shown in this document.]
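Description:
pBEL2745 is an 8.5 kb bacterial expression plasmid built on a pBAD backbone for arabinose-inducible co-expression of the E. coli LetA and LetB proteins (formerly YebS and YebT), which are annotated as components of a transport pathway contributing to membrane integrity, with LetB possibly spanning the periplasm. The two genes sit downstream of the araBAD promoter in their native operon-like arrangement, with the end of the letA reading frame slightly overlapping the start of letB. The araC regulator is encoded divergently on the same plasmid, so transcription is repressed without L-arabinose and activated when it is added. The rrnB T1 and T2 terminators, preceded by a 5S rRNA segment, close the transcription unit. According to the catalogue entry, the insert carries an N-terminal 6xHis-2xQH tag followed by a TEV protease site, allowing affinity purification and tag removal. This tag is not separately annotated in the feature table.

The defining feature is an amber stop codon replacing tryptophan 162 of LetA (written W162B in the stated purpose). Substitutions of this kind are generally used with an orthogonal suppressor tRNA/synthetase pair to place a non-canonical amino acid, such as a photo-crosslinker, at a chosen position. However, the record does not state which residue is incorporated or which experiment it serves, and no suppression machinery is present on this plasmid. Without suppression, LetA would be truncated at that site.

The plasmid is maintained in E. coli through a ColE1/pMB1-type origin, listed as high copy, and selected with ampicillin via the bla gene. An M13 phage origin and leftover pBR322 fragments (bom, rop, tet) are backbone remnants.
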