Features (pLannotate 1.2.2; 15 found; start..end, strand, type, name):
     10..294     +  promoter       araBAD promoter: araBAD; promoter of the L-arabinose operon of E. coli; the araC regulatory gene is transcribed in the opposite direction (Guzman et al., 1995)
    382..1662    +  CDS            yebS: YEBS_ECOLI - Experimental evidence at protein level: Swiss-Prot protein existence level 1. Component of a transport pathway that contributes to membrane integrity. From Escherichia coli (strain K12).
   1634..4264    +  CDS            yebT: YEBT_ECOLI - Experimental evidence at protein level: Swiss-Prot protein existence level 1. Component of a transport pathway that contributes to membrane integrity (PubMed:27795327). May directly span the intermembrane space, facilitating the transport of substrates across the periplasm (Probable). From Escherichia coli (strain K12).
   4430..4545    +  ncRNA          5S rRNA: Accession: RF00001 - 5S ribosomal RNA
   4549..4635    +  terminator     rrnB T1 terminator: Escherichia coli rrnB; transcription terminator T1 from the E. coli rrnB gene
   4727..4754    +  terminator     rrnB T2 terminator: transcription terminator T2 from the E. coli rrnB gene
   4773..4864    +  promoter       AmpR promoter: bla
   4865..5725    +  CDS            AmpR: β-lactamase; bla; confers resistance to ampicillin, carbenicillin, and related antibiotics
   5767..6147    +  rep_origin     M13 ori (sequence partly withheld): M13 bacteriophage origin of replication; arrow indicates direction of (+) strand synthesis
   6333..6920    +  rep_origin     ori: high-copy-number ColE1/pMB1/pBR322/pUC origin of replication
   7106..7157    -  misc_feature   bom (fragment): basis of mobility region from pBR322
   7273..7312    -  CDS            rop (fragment): Rop protein, which maintains plasmids at low copy number; rop
   7313..7498    -  CDS            TcR (fragment): tetracycline efflux protein; tet; confers resistance to tetracycline
   7508..7526    +  promoter       tet promoter (fragment): E. coli promoter for tetracycline efflux protein gene
   7616..8494    -  CDS            araC: L-arabinose regulatory protein; araC
>Addgene plasmid #232504 | pBEL2745 | addgene full sequence | sequence record 464791 | Addgene NGS Result
CATTCAGAGAAGAAACCAATTGTCCATATTGCATCAGACATTGCCGTCACTGCGTCTTTTACTGGCTCTT
CTCGCTAACCAAACCGGTAACCCCGCTTATTAAAAGCATTCTGTAACAAAGCGGGACCAAAGCCATGACA
AAAACGCGTAACAAAAGTGTCTATAATCACGGCAGAAAAGTCCACATTGATTATTTGCACGGCGTCACAC
TTTGCTATGCCATAGCATTTTTATCCATAAGATTAGCGGATCCTACCTGACGCTTTTTATCGCAACTCTC
TACTGTTTCTCCATACCCGTTTTTTTGGGCTAGCCGAAGGGTGAATTATGCATCACCACCATCACCATCA
GCATCAACACGAAAATCTGTATTTTCAGGGGATGGCTCTTAACACACCACAAATTACGCCGACAAAAAAG
ATAACAGTGAGGGCAATCGGCGAGGAACTGCCGCGTGGTGATTACCAACGTTGCCCGCAATGTGACATGC
TGTTTAGCCTGCCCGAGATAAATTCTCATCAAAGTGCCTATTGTCCGCGCTGTCAGGCAAAAATTCGTGA
CGGGCGCGACTGGTCGCTAACGCGCCTGGCGGCAATGGCCTTCACCATGCTGTTGCTTATGCCGTTTGCC
TGGGGCGAACCGCTGTTGCATATCTGGCTGTTAGGCATTCGTATTGACGCCAACGTTATGCAAGGCATCT
GGCAAATGACCAAACAGGGCGATGCGATAACGGGGTCGATGGTCTTTTTCTGCGTTATTGGTGCCCCGCT
CATTCTGGTGACCTCCATAGCTTATTTATGGTTTGGTAACCGACTGGGAATGAATTTACGTCCGGTACTG
CTGATGCTTGAGCGACTTAAAGAGTAGGTAATGCTCGATATCTACCTGGTCGGCATTGGCGTTGCTTCTA
TAAAGGTACAGGATTATGCCCATATCCAGGCTGGTGTCGGCTTGTTCTCTTTTGTGGCGTTGGTGATTTT
AACGACGGTGACGTTGTCACATCTTAATGTCGAAGAACTGTGGGAGCGATTTTATCCGCAGCGCCCCGCT
ACGCGTAGGGACGAGAAACTTCGTGTCTGTCTTGGGTGCCATTTTACCGGCTATCCAGATCAGCGTGGTC
GCTGCCCGCGTTGCCATATCCCGCTACGCCTGCGTCGCCGTCATAGTCTGCAAAAATGCTGGGCGGCGCT
GTTAGCGTCAATCGTTTTATTGTTACCTGCCAACCTGTTGCCTATTTCTATCATTTATCTGAACGGAGGA
CGGCAGGAAGATACAATTCTTTCCGGAATTATGTCGCTGGCAAGTAGCAACATTGCGGTTGCAGGAATCG
TGTTTATCGCCAGTATTCTGGTACCGTTTACTAAAGTGATCGTCATGTTCACTTTACTGTTGAGCATTCA
TTTTAAATGCCAGCAAGGTTTACGCACACGCATTCTGTTACTGCGGATGGTGACCTGGATTGGTCGCTGG
TCGATGCTCGACCTGTTTGTCATATCTTTAACCATGTCGCTGATTAATCGCGATCAGATCCTCGCTTTTA
CTATGGGACCGGCTGCGTTTTATTTCGGCGCAGCGGTAATTTTGACTATTCTTGCTGTGGAATGGCTGGA
CAGCCGCTTACTTTGGGATGCACATGAGTCAGGAAACGCCCGCTTCGACGACTGAAGCGCAGATTAAAAA
TAAACGCCGTATCTCACCTTTCTGGCTGCTGCCGTTCATCGCGCTAATGATTGCCAGTTGGCTGATTTGG
GACAGTTATCAGGACCGGGGTAATACCGTCACCATCGACTTTATGTCGGCGGATGGTATTGTTCCAGGCC
GTACGCCTGTTCGTTATCAGGGCGTTGAAGTCGGAACAGTGCAGGATATCAGCCTCAGCGACGATCTTCG
TAAGATTGAAGTCAAGGTCAGCATCAAGTCCGATATGAAAGATGCGCTGCGCGAAGAGACTCAGTTCTGG
CTGGTGACGCCAAAAGCATCGTTGGCAGGTGTCTCCGGGCTGGACGCCCTCGTCGGTGGGAACTATATCG
GCATGATGCCGGGTAAAGGTAAAGAGCAGGATCACTTTGTCGCACTCGATACCCAACCGAAATATCGGCT
GGACAATGGCGATCTGATGATCCACCTGCAAGCCCCCGATCTCGGTTCGCTGAACAGCGGTTCATTGGTC
TATTTCCGCAAGATCCCGGTGGGAAAAGTCTACGACTATGCCATCAATCCCAACAAGCAAGGCGTGGTGA
TTGATGTCCTGATCGAGCGGCGTTTTACCGATCTGGTGAAAAAAGGTAGCCGTTTCTGGAACGTTTCCGG
CGTTGATGCCAACGTCAGTATCAGTGGCGCGAAGGTGAAACTGGAAAGCCTGGCGGCACTGGTTAACGGT
GCGATTGCCTTCGATTCACCAGAAGAGTCGAAACCTGCCGAGGCGGAAGATACCTTTGGTCTGTATGAAG
ATCTGGCCCACAGCCAGCGTGGCGTAATAATAAAACTGGAACTGCCGAGTGGGGCCGGATTAACCGCCGA
CTCGACGCCGTTAATGTATCAGGGGCTGGAAGTCGGACAGCTGACTAAACTGGATTTAAATCCTGGTGGT
AAAGTCACAGGGGAAATGACCGTTGATCCCAGCGTCGTTACCCTGCTTCGTGAAAATACCCGCATCGAAT
TACGCAACCCGAAATTATCCCTTAGCGATGCTAATCTCAGCGCCCTGCTGACCGGCAAAACCTTCGAGCT
GGTGCCCGGCGATGGCGAGCCACGCAAAGAGTTCGTTGTTGTGCCAGGCGAAAAAGCACTGCTGCATGAA
CCTGATGTTCTGACGCTGACCCTGACCGCGCCGGAAAGTTACGGTATTGATGCGGGTCAGCCGCTCATTC
TTCACGGCGTGCAGGTAGGCCAGGTTATCGATCGTAAACTCACCAGCAAAGGCGTCACCTTTACCGTCGC
CATCGAGCCTCAGCATCGCGAACTGGTAAAAGGCGATAGCAAATTTGTCGTCAACAGCCGTGTCGATGTG
AAGGTGGGGCTGGATGGCGTTGAGTTTCTCGGTGCCAGCGCCTCAGAATGGATCAATGGCGGGATACGTA
TTCTGCCGGGCGATAAAGGTGAGATGAAAGCCAGCTATCCACTGTATGCCAATTTGGAAAAAGCGCTGGA
GAACAGCCTTAGCGATTTACCCACCACAACCGTGAGTTTGAGTGCAGAGACGCTGCCGGATGTGCAGGCA
GGATCGGTAGTGCTGTACCGTAAATTTGAAGTTGGTGAAGTGATTACCGTGCGTCCGCGAGCTAACGCGT
TTGATATCGATCTGCATATTAAGCCGGAGTATCGCAACCTTCTGACCAGCAATAGCGTGTTCTGGGCAGA
AGGCGGGGCGAAAGTTCAGCTGAATGGTAGTGGTCTGACCGTACAGGCATCCCCGCTCTCCAGAGCATTA
AAGGGAGCCATTAGCTTCGACAACCTCAGCGGTGCCAGCGCCAGTCAGCGTAAAGGCGATAAGCGTATTC
TGTATGCTTCCGAAACAGCGGCCCGTGCGGTTGGCGGGCAGATTACGCTTCACGCTTTCGATGCCGGAAA
ACTGGCGGTCGGGATGCCAATTCGCTATCTCGGTATTGATATCGGGCAAATCCAGACGCTGGATCTGATT
ACCGCACGCAATGAAGTACAGGCAAAGGCGGTACTTTACCCGGAATATGTCCAGACCTTTGCTCGCGGTG
GTACGCGCTTCTCAGTGGTCACACCGCAAATTTCGGCAGCTGGCGTTGAGCATCTTGATACTATCCTCCA
GCCGTATATCAACGTCGAACCAGGCCGGGGCAATCCTCGCCGCGACTTTGAATTACAAGAGGCCACCATT
ACTGATTCGCGTTACCTGGATGGCTTAAGCATTATTGTTGAAGCGCCGGAAGCCGGTTCGTTAGGCATCG
GTACGCCTGTGCTGTTCCGTGGTCTGGAAGTCGGTACGGTTACAGGAATGACGCTGGGGACATTGTCAGA
TCGCGTGATGATTGCGATGCGCATCAGTAAACGCTATCAACACCTGGTGCGTAACAATTCCGTCTTCTGG
TTGGCATCGGGTTACAGTCTGGACTTTGGTCTGACGGGCGGCGTAGTGAAAACCGGCACCTTTAACCAGT
TTATCCGTGGCGGCATCGCCTTCGCCACGCCTCCGGGTACGCCACTGGCACCGAAAGCCCAGGAAGGCAA
ACACTTCCTGTTGCAGGAAAGTGAACCGAAAGAGTGGCGTGAATGGGGAACTGCGCTTCCCAAATAAGGT
ACCAAATTCCAGAAAAGAGACGCTGAAAAGCGTCTTTTTTCGTTTTGGTCCTGGTCTGAGGAATGGTTGT
AAGCTTGGCTGTTTTGGCGGATGAGAGAAGATTTTCAGCCTGATACAGATTAAATCAGAACGCAGAAGCG
GTCTGATAAAACAGAATTTGCCTGGCGGCAGTAGCGCGGTGGTCCCACCTGACCCCATGCCGAACTCAGA
AGTGAAACGCCGTAGCGCCGATGGTAGTGTGGGGTCTCCCCATGCGAGAGTAGGGAACTGCCAGGCATCA
AATAAAACGAAAGGCTCAGTCGAAAGACTGGGCCTTTCGTTTTATCTGTTGTTTGTCGGTGAACGCTCTC
CTGAGTAGGACAAATCCGCCGGGAGCGGATTTGAACGTTGCGAAGCAACGGCCCGGAGGGTGGCGGGCAG
GACGCCCGCCATAAACTGCCAGGCATCAAATTAAGCAGAAGGCCATCCTGACGGATGGCCTTTTTGCGTT
TCTACAAACTCTTTTGTTTATTTTTCTAAATACATTCAAATATGTATCCGCTCATGAGACAATAACCCTG
ATAAATGCTTCAATAATATTGAAAAAGGAAGAGTATGAGTATTCAACATTTCCGTGTCGCCCTTATTCCC
TTTTTTGCGGCATTTTGCCTTCCTGTTTTTGCTCACCCAGAAACGCTGGTGAAAGTAAAAGATGCTGAAG
ATCAGTTGGGTGCACGAGTGGGTTACATCGAACTGGATCTCAACAGCGGTAAGATCCTTGAGAGTTTTCG
CCCCGAAGAACGTTTTCCAATGATGAGCACTTTTAAAGTTCTGCTATGTGGCGCGGTATTATCCCGTGTT
GACGCCGGGCAAGAGCAACTCGGTCGCCGCATACACTATTCTCAGAATGACTTGGTTGAGTACTCACCAG
TCACAGAAAAGCATCTTACGGATGGCATGACAGTAAGAGAATTATGCAGTGCTGCCATAACCATGAGTGA
TAACACTGCGGCCAACTTACTTCTGACAACGATCGGAGGACCGAAGGAGCTAACCGCTTTTTTGCACAAC
ATGGGGGATCATGTAACTCGCCTTGATCGTTGGGAACCGGAGCTGAATGAAGCCATACCAAACGACGAGC
GTGACACCACGATGCCTGCAGCAATGGCAACAACGTTGCGCAAACTATTAACTGGCGAACTACTTACTCT
AGCTTCCCGGCAACAATTAATAGACTGGATGGAGGCGGATAAAGTTGCAGGACCACTTCTGCGCTCGGCC
CTTCCGGCTGGCTGGTTTATTGCTGATAAATCTGGAGCCGGTGAGCGTGGGTCTCGCGGTATCATTGCAG
CACTGGGGCCAGATGGTAAGCCCTCCCGTATCGTAGTTATCTACACGACGGGGAGTCAGGCAACTATGGA
TGAACGAAATAGACAGATCGCTGAGATAGGTGCCTCACTGATTAAGCATTGGTAACTGTCAGACCAAGTT
TACTCATATATACTTTAGATTGATT
[125 nt withheld, positions 5766-5890]
C
[141 nt withheld, positions 5892-6032]
CCTTTGACGTTGGAGTCCACGTTCTTT
[37 nt withheld, positions 6060-6096]
ACCCTATCTCGGGCTATTCTTTTGATTTATAAGGGATTTTGCCGATTTCGGCCTATTGGTTAAAAAATGA
GCTGATTTAACAAAAATTTAACGCGAATTTTAACAAAATATTAACGTTTACAATTTAAAAGGATCTAGGT
GAAGATCCTTTTTGATAATCTCATGACCAAAATCCCTTAACGTGAGTTTTCGTTCCACTGAGCGTCAGAC
CCCGTAGAAAAGATCAAAGGATCTTCTTGAGATCCTTTTTTTCTGCGCGTAATCTGCTGCTTGCAAACAA
AAAAACCACCGCTACCAGCGGTGGTTTGTTTGCCGGATCAAGAGCTACCAACTCTTTTTCCGAAGGTAAC
TGGCTCAGCAGAGCGCAGATACCAAATACTGTCCTTCTAGTGTAGCCGTAGTTAGGCCACCACTTCAAGA
ACTCTGTAGCACCGCCTACATACCTCGCTCTGCTAATCCTGTTACCAGTGGCTGCTGCCAGTGGCGATAA
GTCGTGTCTTACCGGGTTGGACTCAAGACGATAGTTACCGGATAAGGCGCAGCGGTCGGGCTGAACGGGG
GGTTCGTGCACACAGCCCAGCTTGGAGCGAACGACCTACACCGAACTGAGATACCTACAGCGTGAGCTAT
GAGAAAGCGCCACGCTTCCCGAAGGGAGAAAGGCGGACAGGTATCCGGTAAGCGGCAGGGTCGGAACAGG
AGAGCGCACGAGGGAGCTTCCAGGGGGAAACGCCTGGTATCTTTATAGTCCTGTCGGGTTTCGCCACCTC
TGACTTGAGCGTCGATTTTTGTGATGCTCGTCAGGGGGGCGGAGCCTATGGAAAAACGCCAGCAACGCGG
CCTTTTTACGGTTCCTGGCCTTTTGCTGGCCTTTTGCTCACATGTTCTTTCCTGCGTTATCCCCTGATTC
TGTGGATAACCGTATTACCGCCTTTGAGTGAGCTGATACCGCTCGCCGCAGCCGAACGACCGAGCGCAGC
GAGTCAGTGAGCGAGGAAGCGGAAGAGCGCCTGATGCGGTATTTTCTCCTTACGCATCTGTGCGGTATTT
CACACCGCATAGGGTCATGGCTGCGCCCCGACACCCGCCAACACCCGCTGACGCGCCCTGACGGGCTTGT
CTGCTCCCGGCATCCGCTTACAGACAAGCTGTGACCGTCTCCGGGAGCTGCATGTGTCAGAGGTTTTCAC
CGTCATCACCGAAACGCGCGAGGCAGAAGGAGATGGCGCCCAACAGTCCCCCGGCCACGGGGCCTGCCAC
CATACCCACGCCGAAACAAGCGCTCATGAGCCCGAAGTGGCGAGCCCGATCTTCCCCATCGGTGATGTCG
GCGATATAGGCGCCAGCAACCGCACCTGTGGCGCCGGTGATGCCGGCCACGATGCGTCCGGCGTAGAGGA
TCTGCTCATGTTTGACAGCTTATCATCGATGCATAATGTGCCTGTCAAATGGACGAAGCAGGGATTCTGC
AAACCCTATGCTACTCCGTCAAGCCGTCAATTGTCTGATTCGTTACCAATTATGACAACTTGACGGCTAC
ATCATTCACTTTTTCTTCACAACCGGCACGGAACTCGCTCGGGCTGGCCCCGGTGCATTTTTTAAATACC
CGCGAGAAATAGAGTTGATCGTCAAAACCAACATTGCGACCGACGGTGGCGATAGGCATCCGGGTGGTGC
TCAAAAGCAGCTTCGCCTGGCTGATACGTTGGTCCTCGCGCCAGCTTAAGACGCTAATCCCTAACTGCTG
GCGGAAAAGATGTGACAGACGCGACGGCGACAAGCAAACATGCTGTGCGACGCTGGCGATATCAAAATTG
CTGTCTGCCAGGTGATCGCTGATGTACTGACAAGCCTCGCGTACCCGATTATCCATCGGTGGATGGAGCG
ACTCGTTAATCGCTTCCATGCGCCGCAGTAACAATTGCTCAAGCAGATTTATCGCCAGCAGCTCCGAATA
GCGCCCTTCCCCTTGCCCGGCGTTAATGATTTGCCCAAACAGGTCGCTGAAATGCGGCTGGTGCGCTTCA
TCCGGGCGAAAGAACCCCGTATTGGCAAATATTGACGGCCAGTTAAGCCATTCATGCCAGTAGGCGCGCG
GACGAAAGTAAACCCACTGGTGATACCATTCGCGAGCCTCCGGATGACGACCGTAGTGATGAATCTCTCC
TGGCGGGAACAGCAAAATATCACCCGGTCGGCAAACAAATTCTCGTCCCTGATTTTTCACCACCCCCTGA
CCGCGAATGGTGAGATTGAGAATATAACCTTTCATTCCCAGCGGTCGGTCGATAAAAAAATCGAGATAAC
CGTTGGCCTCAATCGGCGTTAAACCCGCCACCAGATGGGCATTAAACGAGTATCCCGGCAGCAGGGGATC
ATTTTGCGCTTCAGCCATACTTTTCATACTCCCGC
